>Addgene plasmid #207487 | pIG-727_HA-GD2-28z_CAR_RFP-tNGFR | addgene full sequence | sequence record 412282 | Addgene NGS Result
GAAGATCCTTTGATCTTTTCTACGGGGTCTGACGCTCAGTGGAACGAAAACTCACGTTAAGGGATTTTGG
TCATGAGATTATCAAAAAGGATCTTCACCTAGATCCTTTTAAATTAAAAATGAAGTTTTAAATCAATCTA
AAGTATATATGAGTAAACTTGGTCTGACAGTTACCAATGCTTAATCAGTGAGGCACCTATCTCAGCGATC
TGTCTATTTCGTTCATCCATAGTTGCCTGACTCCCCGTCGTGTAGATAACTACGATACGGGAGGGCTTAC
CATCTGGCCCCAGTGCTGCAATGATACCGCGAGACCCACGCTCACCGGCTCCAGATTTATCAGCAATAAA
CCAGCCAGCCGGAAGGGCCGAGCGCAGAAGTGGTCCTGCAACTTTATCCGCCTCCATCCAGTCTATTAAT
TGTTGCCGGGAAGCTAGAGTAAGTAGTTCGCCAGTTAATAGTTTGCGCAACGTTGTTGCCATTGCTACAG
GCATCGTGGTGTCACGCTCGTCGTTTGGTATGGCTTCATTCAGCTCCGGTTCCCAACGATCAAGGCGAGT
TACATGATCCCCCATGTTGTGCAAAAAAGCGGTTAGCTCCTTCGGTCCTCCGATCGTTGTCAGAAGTAAG
TTGGCCGCAGTGTTATCACTCATGGTTATGGCAGCACTGCATAATTCTCTTACTGTCATGCCATCCGTAA
GATGCTTTTCTGTGACTGGTGAGTACTCAACCAAGTCATTCTGAGAATAGTGTATGCGGCGACCGAGTTG
CTCTTGCCCGGCGTCAATACGGGATAATACCGCGCCACATAGCAGAACTTTAAAAGTGCTCATCATTGGA
AAACGTTCTTCGGGGCGAAAACTCTCAAGGATCTTACCGCTGTTGAGATCCAGTTCGATGTAACCCACTC
GTGCACCCAACTGATCTTCAGCATCTTTTACTTTCACCAGCGTTTCTGGGTGAGCAAAAACAGGAAGGCA
AAATGCCGCAAAAAAGGGAATAAGGGCGACACGGAAATGTTGAATACTCATACTCTTCCTTTTTCAATAT
TATTGAAGCATTTATCAGGGTTATTGTCTCATGAGCGGATACATATTTGAATGTATTTAGAAAAATAAAC
AAATAGGGGTTCCGCGCACATTTCCCCGAAAAGTGCCACCTGACGTCTAAGAAACCATTATTATCATGAC
ATTAACCTATAAAAATAGGCGTATCACGAGGCCCTTTCGTCTCGCGCGTTTCGGTGATGACGGTGAAAAC
CTCTGACACATGCAGCTCCCGGAGACGGTCACAGCTTGTCTGTAAGCGGATGCCGGGAGCAGACAAGCCC
GTCAGGGCGCGTCAGCGGGTGTTGGCGGGTGTCGGGGCTGGCTTAACTATGCGGCATCAGAGCAGATTGT
ACTGAGAGTGCACCATATGCGGTGTGAAATACCGCACAGATGCGTAAGGAGAAAATACCGCATCAGGCGC
CATTCGCCATTCAGGCTGCGCAACTGTTGGGAAGGGCGATCGGTGCGGGCCTCTTCGCTATTACGCCAGC
TGGCGAAAGGGGGATGTGCTGCAAGGCGATTAAGTTGGGTAACGCCAGGGTTTTCCCAGTCACGACGTTG
TAAAACGACGGCCAGTGAATTCGAGCTCGGTACCCTTTCAGGTTTCCTTGAGTGGCAGGCCAGGCCTGGC
CGTGAACGTTCACTGAAATCATGGCCTCTTGGCCAAGATTGATAGCTTGTGCCTGTCCCTGAGTCCCAGT
CCATCACGAGCAGCTGGTTTCTAAGATGCTATTTCCCGTATAAAGCATGAGCACGTGCATTCGCACGCCC
ACAGAGCCCCGCCCTTGTCCATCACTGGCATCTGGACTCCAGCCTGGGTTGGGGCAAAGAGGGAAATGAG
ATCATGTCCTAACCCTGATCCTCTTGTCCCACAGATATCCAGAACCCTGACCCTGCCCAGTGCACCAACT
ATGCGCTGCTGAAACTGGCGGGCGATGTGGAAAGCAACCCGGGCCCGGTGAGCAAGGGCGAGGAGGATAA
CATGGCCATCATCAAGGAGTTCATGCGCTTCAAGGTGCACATGGAGGGCTCCGTGAACGGCCACGAGTTC
GAGATCGAGGGTGAGGGAGAGGGCCGCCCCTACGAGGGCACCCAGACCGCCAAGCTGAAGGTGACCAAGG
GTGGCCCCCTGCCCTTCGCCTGGGACATCCTGTCCCCTCAGTTCATGTACGGCTCCAAGGCCTACGTGAA
GCACCCCGCCGACATCCCCGACTACTTGAAGCTGTCCTTCCCCGAGGGCTTCAAGTGGGAGCGCGTGATG
AACTTCGAGGACGGCGGCGTGGTGACCGTGACCCAGGACTCCTCCCTGCAGGACGGCGAGTTCATCTACA
AGGTGAAGCTGCGCGGCACCAACTTCCCCTCCGACGGCCCCGTAATGCAGAAGAAGACCATGGGCTGGGA
GGCCTCCTCCGAGCGGATGTACCCCGAGGACGGCGCCCTGAAGGGCGAGATCAAGCAGAGGCTGAAGCTG
AAGGACGGCGGCCACTACGACGCTGAGGTCAAGACCACCTACAAGGCCAAGAAGCCCGTGCAGCTGCCCG
GCGCCTACAACGTCAACATCAAGTTGGACATCACCTCCCACAACGAGGACTACACCATCGTGGAACAGTA
CGAACGCGCCGAGGGCCGCCACTCCACCGGCGGCATGGACGAGCTGTACAAGAGGGCTAAGAGAGGTTCA
GGATCTGGTGGTGGTAGTGGGGGAGGAACCGGTGCTGGAAGTGGTGGATCGGGTGGGACTAGTGGCGGCG
GCGGTTCTGGTGGTCAGTGCACCAACTATGCGCTGCTGAAACTGGCGGGCGATGTGGAAAGCAACCCGGG
CCCGATGGGCGCTGGTGCAACTGGACGGGCCATGGATGGACCACGGCTTTTGCTCCTGTTGTTGTTGGGC
GTCAGCCTTGGAGGGGCTAAAGAGGCCTGCCCGACCGGTTTGTACACACACTCCGGCGAGTGTTGTAAGG
CGTGTAATCTTGGCGAAGGGGTCGCCCAACCGTGTGGCGCCAACCAGACGGTTTGTGAGCCTTGCTTGGA
TAGCGTCACGTTTTCCGACGTCGTTTCAGCCACCGAACCATGCAAACCTTGTACGGAATGCGTGGGTCTG
CAGAGCATGAGCGCACCGTGCGTAGAGGCGGACGATGCGGTATGCCGATGTGCCTACGGCTACTACCAAG
ACGAGACGACAGGGAGGTGTGAGGCATGCAGAGTATGTGAGGCCGGGTCTGGACTCGTATTTTCCTGTCA
AGACAAACAAAACACAGTATGTGAGGAGTGCCCGGATGGGACTTATTCCGATGAAGCGAATCATGTGGAC
CCGTGCTTGCCATGTACGGTCTGTGAGGATACCGAAAGACAGCTCCGAGAATGCACCCGCTGGGCTGACG
CGGAATGCGAAGAAATCCCAGGTCGATGGATCACCCGCTCAACCCCCCCCGAAGGGTCAGATTCTACGGC
GCCCTCTACTCAGGAGCCAGAAGCTCCACCCGAACAAGACCTGATCGCTTCTACGGTGGCAGGTGTCGTT
ACAACAGTCATGGGTTCCTCACAACCTGTGGTTACGCGGGGGACAACTGACAATTTGATTCCAGTATATT
GTAGCATTCTGGCCGCGGTCGTGGTAGGGCTTGTCGCGTATATAGCGTTCAAAAGGTGGAACAGCAGGGC
TAAGAGAGGTTCAGGATCTGAGGGCAGGGGATCTCTCCTTACTTGTGGCGACGTGGAGGAGAACCCCGGC
CCCATGGAATTCGGCCTGAGCTGGCTGTTCCTGGTGGCCATCCTGAAGGGCGTGCAGTGCAGCAGAGACA
TCCTGCTGACCCAGACCCCTCTGAGCCTGCCTGTGTCTCTGGGCGATCAGGCCAGCATCAGCTGCAGATC
CAGCCAGAGCCTGGTGCACCGGAACGGCAACACCTACCTGCACTGGTATCTGCAGAAGCCCGGCCAGAGC
CCCAAGCTGCTGATCCACAAGGTGTCCAACCGGTTCAGCGGCGTGCCCGACAGATTTTCTGGCAGCGGCT
CCGGCACCGACTTCACCCTGAAGATCAGCCGGGTGGAAGCCGAGGACCTGGGCGTGTACTTCTGCAGCCA
GTCCACCCACGTGCCCCCCCTGACATTTGGCGCCGGAACAAAGCTGGAACTGAAGGGGGGAGGCGGATCT
GGCGGCGGAGGAAGTGGCGGAGGGGGATCTGAAGTGAAGCTGCAGCAGTCCGGCCCCAGCCTGGTGGAAC
CTGGCGCCTCTGTGATGATCTCCTGCAAGGCCAGCGGCAGCTCCTTCACCGGCTACAACATGAACTGGGT
GCGCCAGAACATCGGCAAGAGCCTGGAATGGATCGGCGCCATCGACCCCTACTACGGCGGCACCAGCTAC
AACCAGAAGTTCAAGGGCAGAGCCACCCTGACCGTGGACAAGAGCAGCAGCACCGCCTACATGCACCTGA
AGTCCCTGACCAGCGAGGACAGCGCCGTGTACTACTGCGTGTCCGGCATGAAGTACTGGGGCCAGGGCAC
AAGCGTGACCGTGTCTAGCGCCAAGACCACCCCCCCTAGCGTGTACGGAAGAGTGACAGTGTCCTCTGCC
GAGCCCAAGAGCTGCGACAAGACCCACACCTGTCCCCCTTGTCCTGCCCCTCCTGTTGCAGGCCCTTCCG
TGTTCCTGTTCCCCCCAAAGCCCAAGGACACACTGATGATCAGCAGAACCCCCGAAGTGACCTGCGTGGT
GGTGGACGTGTCCCACGAGGACCCAGAAGTGAAGTTCAATTGGTACGTGGACGGCGTGGAAGTGCACAAC
GCCAAGACAAAGCCCAGAGAGGAACAGTACCAAAGCACCTACCGGGTGGTGTCCGTGCTGACCGTGCTGC
ATCAGGATTGGCTGAACGGCAAAGAGTACAAGTGCAAAGTGTCCAACAAGGCCCTGCCTGCCCCCATCGA
GAAAACCATCAGCAAGGCCAAGGGCCAGCCCCGCGAACCCCAGGTGTACACACTGCCCCCTAGCAGGGAC
GAGCTGACCAAGAACCAGGTGTCCCTGACATGCCTCGTGAAGGGCTTCTACCCCTCCGATATCGCCGTGG
AATGGGAGAGCAACGGCCAGCCCGAGAACAACTACAAGACAACCCCTCCCGTGCTGGACAGCGACGGCTC
ATTCTTCCTGTACAGCAAGCTGACAGTGGATAAGTCCCGGTGGCAGCAGGGCAACGTGTTCAGCTGCTCC
GTGATGCACGAGGCCCTGCACAACCACTACACCCAGAAAAGCCTGTCCCTGAGCCCCGGCAAGAAGGACC
CCAAAGCGGCCGCAATTGAAGTTATGTATCCTCCTCCTTACCTAGACAATGAGAAGAGCAATGGAACCAT
TATCCATGTGAAAGGGAAACACCTTTGTCCAAGTCCCCTATTTCCCGGACCTTCTAAGCCCTTTTGGGTG
CTGGTGGTGGTTGGGGGAGTCCTGGCTTGCTATAGCTTGCTAGTAACAGTGGCCTTTATTATTTTCTGGG
TGAGGAGTAAGAGGAGCAGGCTCCTGCACAGTGACTACATGAACATGACTCCCCGCCGCCCCGGGCCCAC
CCGCAAGCATTACCAGCCCTATGCCCCACCACGCGACTTCGCAGCCTATCGCTCCAGAGTGAAGTTCAGC
AGGAGCGCAGACGCCCCCGCGTACCAGCAGGGCCAGAACCAGCTCTATAACGAGCTCAATCTAGGACGAA
GAGAGGAGTACGATGTTTTGGACAAGAGACGTGGCCGGGACCCTGAGATGGGGGGAAAGCCGAGAAGGAA
GAACCCTCAGGAAGGCCTGTACAATGAACTGCAGAAAGATAAGATGGCGGAGGCCTACAGTGAGATTGGG
ATGAAAGGCGAGCGCCGGAGGGGCAAGGGGCACGATGGCCTTTACCAGGGTCTCAGTACAGCCACCAAGG
ACACCTACGACGCCCTTCACATGCAGGCCCTGCCCCCTCGCCGGGCCAAGCGGTCCGGATCCGGAGCCAC
CAACTTCAGCCTGCTGAAGCAGGCCGGCGACGTGGAGGAGAACCCCGGCCCCGCGGTGTACCAGCTGAGA
GACTCTAAATCCAGTGACAAGTCTGTCTGCCTATTCACCGATTTTGATTCTCAAACAAATGTGTCACAAA
GTAAGGATTCTGATGTGTATATCACAGACAAAACTGTGCTAGACATGAGGTCTATGGACTTCAAGAGCAA
CAGTGCTGTGGCCTGGAGCAACAAATCTGACTTTGCATGTGCAAACGCCTTCAACAACAGCATTATTCCA
GAAGACACCTTCTTCCCCAGCCCAGGTAAGGGCAGCTTTGGTGCCTTCGCAGGCTGTTTCCTTGCTTCAG
GAATGGCCAGGGGATCCTCTAGATCGACCTGCAGGCATGCAAGCTTGGCGTAATCATGGTCATAGCTGTT
TCCTGTGTGAAATTGTTATCCGCTCACAATTCCACACAACATACGAGCCGGAAGCATAAAGTGTAAAGCC
TGGGGTGCCTAATGAGTGAGCTAACTCACATTAATTGCGTTGCGCTCACTGCCCGCTTTCCAGTCGGGAA
ACCTGTCGTGCCAGCTGCATTAATGAATCGGCCAACGCGCGGGGAGAGGCGGTTTGCGTATTGGGCGCTC
TTCCGCTTCCTCGCTCACTGACTCGCTGCGCTCGGTCGTTCGGCTGCGGCGAGCGGTATCAGCTCACTCA
AAGGCGGTAATACGGTTATCCACAGAATCAGGGGATAACGCAGGAAAGAACATGTGAGCAAAAGGCCAGC
AAAAGGCCAGGAACCGTAAAAAGGCCGCGTTGCTGGCGTTTTTCCATAGGCTCCGCCCCCCTGACGAGCA
TCACAAAAATCGACGCTCAAGTCAGAGGTGGCGAAACCCGACAGGACTATAAAGATACCAGGCGTTTCCC
CCTGGAAGCTCCCTCGTGCGCTCTCCTGTTCCGACCCTGCCGCTTACCGGATACCTGTCCGCCTTTCTCC
CTTCGGGAAGCGTGGCGCTTTCTCATAGCTCACGCTGTAGGTATCTCAGTTCGGTGTAGGTCGTTCGCTC
CAAGCTGGGCTGTGTGCACGAACCCCCCGTTCAGCCCGACCGCTGCGCCTTATCCGGTAACTATCGTCTT
GAGTCCAACCCGGTAAGACACGACTTATCGCCACTGGCAGCAGCCACTGGTAACAGGATTAGCAGAGCGA
GGTATGTAGGCGGTGCTACAGAGTTCTTGAAGTGGTGGCCTAACTACGGCTACACTAGAAGAACAGTATT
TGGTATCTGCGCTCTGCTGAAGCCAGTTACCTTCGGAAAAAGAGTTGGTAGCTCTTGATCCGGCAAACAA
ACCACCGCTGGTAGCGGTGGTTTTTTTGTTTGCAAGCAGCAGATTACGCGCAGAAAAAAAGGATCTCAA
Features (pLannotate 1.2.2; 18 found; start..end, strand, type, name):
    171..1031    -  CDS            AmpR: β-lactamase; bla; confers resistance to ampicillin, carbenicillin, and related antibiotics
   1032..1136    -  promoter       AmpR promoter: bla
   1231..1266    +  CDS            rop (fragment): Rop protein, which maintains plasmids at low copy number; rop
   1368..1467    +  misc_feature   bom (fragment): basis of mobility region from pBR322
   1473..1630    -  CDS            lacZα (fragment): LacZα fragment of β-galactosidase; lacZ fragment
   2008..2712    +  CDS            mCherry: mCherry is a basic (constitutively fluorescent) red fluorescent protein published in 2004, derived from Discosoma sp.. It is reported to be a very rapidly-maturing monomer with low acid sensitivity.
   2875..3729    +  CDS            NGFR (fragment): TNR16_HUMAN - Also known as TNFRSF16. Experimental evidence at protein level: Swiss-Prot protein existence level 1. Low affinity receptor which can bind to NGF, BDNF, NTF3, and NTF4. Forms a heterodimeric receptor with SORCS2 that binds the precursor forms of NGF, BDNF and NTF3 with high affinity, and has much lower affinity for mature NGF and BDNF (PubMed:24908487). Plays an important role in differentiation and survival of specific neuronal populations during development (By similarity). Can mediate cell survival as well as cell death of neural cells. Plays a role in the inactivation of RHOA
   3847..4185    +  CDS            KV2A7_MOUSE: Experimental evidence at protein level: Swiss-Prot protein existence level 1. From Mus musculus (Mouse).
   4231..5313    +  CDS            IGG1_HUMAN (fragment): Experimental evidence at protein level: Swiss-Prot protein existence level 1. Immunoglobulins, also known as antibodies, are membrane-bound or secreted glycoproteins produced by B lymphocytes. In the recognition phase of humoral immunity, the membrane-bound immunoglobulins serve as receptors which, upon binding of a specific antigen, trigger the clonal expansion and differentiation of B lymphocytes into immunoglobulins- secreting plasma cells. Secreted immunoglobulins mediate the effector phase of humoral immunity, which results in the elimination of bound antigens (PubMed:22158414, PubMed:201
   5335..5655    +  CDS            CD28 (fragment): CD28_HUMAN - Experimental evidence at protein level: Swiss-Prot protein existence level 1. Involved in T-cell activation, the induction of cell proliferation and cytokine production and promotion of T-cell survival. Enhances the production of IL4 and IL10 in T-cells in conjunction with TCR/CD3 ligation and CD40L costimulation (PubMed:8617933). Isoform 3 enhances CD40L-mediated activation of NF-kappa-B and kinases MAPK8 and PAK2 in T-cells (PubMed:15067037). From Homo sapiens (Human).
   5656..5991    +  CDS            CD247 (fragment): CD3Z_HUMAN - Also known as CD3Z, T3Z, TCRZ. Experimental evidence at protein level: Swiss-Prot protein existence level 1. Part of the TCR-CD3 complex present on T-lymphocyte cell surface that plays an essential role in adaptive immune response. When antigen presenting cells (APCs) activate T-cell receptor (TCR), TCR- mediated signals are transmitted across the cell membrane by the CD3 chains CD3D, CD3E, CD3G and CD3Z. All CD3 chains contain immunoreceptor tyrosine-based activation motifs (ITAMs) in their cytoplasmic domain. Upon TCR engagement, these motifs become phosphorylated by Src family
   6058..6324    +  CDS            TRAC (fragment): TRAC_HUMAN - Also known as TCRA. Experimental evidence at protein level: Swiss-Prot protein existence level 1. Constant region of T cell receptor (TR) alpha chain (PubMed:24600447). Alpha-beta T cell receptors are antigen specific receptors which are essential to the immune response and are present on the cell surface of T lymphocytes. Recognize peptide-major histocompatibility (MH) (pMH) complexes that are displayed by antigen presenting cells (APC), a prerequisite for efficient T cell adaptive immunity against pathogens (PubMed:25493333). Binding of alpha-beta TR to pMH complex initiates TR-
   6380..6416    +  misc_feature   MCS (fragment): pUC18/19 multiple cloning site
   6453..6469    -  protein_bind   lac operator: The lac repressor binds to the lac operator to inhibit transcription in E. coli. This inhibition can be relieved by adding lactose or isopropyl-β-D-thiogalactopyranoside (IPTG). lac repressor encoded by lacI
   6477..6507    -  promoter       lac promoter: promoter for the E. coli lac operon
   6522..6543    -  protein_bind   CAP binding site: CAP binding activates transcription in the presence of cAMP. E. coli catabolite activator protein
   6556..6648    -  CDS            lacI (fragment): lac repressor; lacI; The lac repressor binds to the lac operator to inhibit transcription in E. coli. This inhibition can be relieved by adding lactose or isopropyl-β-D-thiogalactopyranoside (IPTG).
   6831..7419    -  rep_origin     ori: high-copy-number ColE1/pMB1/pBR322/pUC origin of replication
