[The description below was written by a language model from this plasmid's Addgene catalogue record and pLannotate feature annotations shown in this document.]
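Description:
pIG-727_HA-GD2-28z_CAR_RFP-tNGFR is a pUC19-based, high-copy bacterial plasmid (about 7.4 kb) that serves as the source of a homology-directed repair template for CRISPR-mediated, non-viral knock-in at the TRAC locus of human T cells. It is not an expression vector in its own right. It replicates in E. coli from the ColE1/pUC origin and is selected with ampicillin through the β-lactamase gene. Remnants of the pUC19 lacZα, lac promoter/operator and multiple cloning site flank the insert, which was assembled by Gibson cloning.

The payload is a single forward-oriented block. An mCherry red fluorescent protein coding sequence comes first, followed by a fragment of human NGFR corresponding to the truncated surface marker tNGFR. Next is the HA-GD2-28z chimeric antigen receptor, annotated as a mouse kappa light-chain variable region, an immunoglobulin heavy-chain/IgG1-like segment (presumably the heavy variable portion of the scFv plus an IgG1-derived spacer), a CD28 fragment and the CD3ζ (CD247) signalling domain. A TRAC fragment lies immediately downstream, consistent with a 3′ homology arm. The unannotated region upstream of mCherry may hold the 5′ arm, but the table does not label it.

No mammalian promoter or polyadenylation signal is annotated, and the short gaps between coding segments are also unlabelled. Expression therefore probably depends on in-frame integration under endogenous TRAC regulation, with separating elements between the proteins, though the record does not state this. In the associated work on modular pooled knock-in screening for T cell therapies, the RFP-tNGFR cassette appears to act as a fluorescent and surface-detectable control or marker payload delivered with the GD2-directed CAR.
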