Addgene plasmid #207487: pIG-727_HA-GD2-28z_CAR_RFP-tNGFR
Purpose: This plasmid can be used to generate HDR templates for non-viral knockin into the TRAC locus of human T cells.
Depositing lab: Alexander Marson. Publication: Modular pooled discovery of synthetic knockin sequences to program durable cell therapies. Blaeschke F, Chen YY, Apathy R, Daniel B, Chen AY, Chen PA, Sandor K, Zhang W, Li Z, Mowery CT, Yamamoto TN, Nyberg WA, To A, Yu R, Bueno R, Kim MC, Schmidt R, Goodman DB, Feuchtinger T, Eyquem J, Jimmie Ye C, Carnevale J, Satpathy AT, Shifrut E, Roth TL, Marson A. Cell. 2023 Sep 14;186(19):4216-4234.e33. doi: 10.1016/j.cell.2023.08.013. PubMed 37714135.
Backbone
  Vector backbone: PUC19
  Vector type: CRISPR
Growth in bacteria
  Bacterial resistance: Ampicillin, 100 μg/mL
  Growth temperature: 37°C
  Growth strain: NEB Stable
  Copy number: High Copy
Gene/Insert
  Gene/Insert name: RFP-tNGFR, HA-GD2-28z_CAR
  Species: H. sapiens (human)
  Entrez Gene: NGFR (a.k.a. CD271, Gp80-LNGFR, TNFRSF16, p75(NTR), p75NTR)
  Cloning method: Gibson Cloning
Resource information
  A portion of this plasmid was derived from a plasmid made by: HA-GD2-28z CAR sequence was provided by Crystal Mackall/Robbie Majzner.
Terms and licenses: Academic/Nonprofit Terms; Industry Terms: Not Available to Industry
Depositor comments: Please visit https://doi.org/10.1101/2022.07.27.501186 for bioRxiv preprint.
How to cite: pIG-727_HA-GD2-28z_CAR_RFP-tNGFR was a gift from Alexander Marson (Addgene plasmid # 207487 ; http://n2t.net/addgene:207487 ; RRID:Addgene_207487)
